Addgene plasmid #107488: pCEP4-SERTY410G-myc
Purpose: Mammalian expression plasmid for codon optimized mutant hSERT with internal MYC tag inserted in ECL2, mutation Y410G with approximately wildtype activity, decreased surface expression
Depositing lab: Erik Procko. Depositing organization: University of Illinois at Urbana-Champaign. Publication: Deep Mutagenesis of a Transporter for Uptake of a Non-Native Substrate Identifies Conformationally Dynamic Regions. Young HJ, Chan M, Selvam B, Szymanski SK, Shukla D, Procko E. bioRxiv 2021.04.19.440442 10.1101/2021.04.19.440442.
Backbone
  Vector backbone: pCEP4
  Backbone manufacturer: Invitrogen
  Backbone size w/o insert (bp): 10410
  Vector type: Mammalian Expression
  Selectable markers: Hygromycin
Growth in bacteria
  Bacterial resistance: Ampicillin, 100 μg/mL
  Growth temperature: 37°C
  Growth strain: DH5alpha
  Copy number: High Copy
Gene/Insert
  Gene/Insert name: Serotonin Transporter (SERT) (alt name: SLC6A4)
  Species: H. sapiens (human)
  Insert size (bp): 1985
  Mutation: Y410G
  Entrez Gene: SLC6A4 (a.k.a. 5-HTT, 5-HTTLPR, 5HTT, HTT, OCD1, SERT, SERT1, hSERT)
  Promoter: CMV
  Cloning method: Restriction Enzyme; 5′ cloning site NHE1 (not destroyed); 3′ cloning site XHO1 (not destroyed)
  Sequencing primers: 5′ CMV Forward; 3′ EBV Reverse
Terms and licenses: Academic/Nonprofit Terms; Industry Terms: Not Available to Industry
Depositor comments: Please visit https://doi.org/10.1101/2021.04.19.440442 for bioRxiv preprint.
How to cite: pCEP4-SERTY410G-myc was a gift from Erik Procko (Addgene plasmid # 107488 ; http://n2t.net/addgene:107488 ; RRID:Addgene_107488)
