[The description below was written by a language model from this plasmid's Addgene catalogue record and pLannotate feature annotations shown in this document.]
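Description:
pCEP4-SERTY410G-myc is a mammalian expression plasmid built on the Invitrogen pCEP4 episomal backbone, with a depositor full sequence of about 12.1 kb. In E. coli it is maintained through a high-copy ColE1/pUC-type origin and selected with ampicillin via the β-lactamase gene. In mammalian cells the backbone supplies the Epstein-Barr virus oriP origin together with an EBNA1 coding sequence. Together these allow the plasmid to replicate and persist as an extrachromosomal episome in permissive primate cells rather than requiring integration. Stable maintenance can be enforced with hygromycin, since a hygromycin B phosphotransferase gene sits between an HSV thymidine kinase promoter and the TK polyadenylation signal. Several short annotated fragments (herpesvirus ORFs, rop, TcR, large T antigen) appear to be remnants of the backbone's construction rather than functional elements.

The payload is a codon-optimised human serotonin transporter (SERT, SLC6A4) open reading frame cloned between NheI and XhoI sites. It is driven by the CMV immediate-early enhancer and promoter and, on the circular map, is followed by the SV40 polyadenylation signal. According to the record, the transporter carries an internal MYC epitope inserted in extracellular loop 2, although the tag is not annotated separately in the feature table. Placement in an extracellular loop makes the tag accessible on intact cells, allowing surface-localised protein to be detected. This variant bears the Y410G substitution, which the depositor describes as retaining approximately wild-type activity while showing decreased surface expression. The plasmid comes from a deep mutagenesis study of the transporter examining uptake of a non-native substrate and conformationally dynamic regions. It serves as an individual characterised mutant for comparing transport activity and cell-surface levels with other SERT variants.
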