Features (pLannotate 1.2.2; 22 found; start..end, strand, type, name):
     14..148     -  polyA_signal   SV40 poly(A) signal: SV40 polyadenylation signal
    171..254     -  CDS            large T antigen (fragment): large T antigen from SV40 (simian virus 40)
    257..297     +  CDS            rop (fragment): Rop protein, which maintains plasmids at low copy number; rop
    409..427     -  misc_feature   MCS (fragment): pUC18/19 multiple cloning site
    873..2662    -  rep_origin     oriP: Epstein-Barr virus oriP replication origin (Yates et al., 2000)
   2663..2881    -  CDS            gL (fragment): GL_EBVB9 - Experimental evidence at protein level: Swiss-Prot protein existence level 1. The heterodimer glycoprotein H-glycoprotein L is required for the fusion of viral and plasma membranes leading to virus entry into the host cell. Acts as a functional inhibitor of gH and maintains gH in an inhibited form. Upon binding to host integrins, gL dissociates from gH leading to activation of the viral fusion glycoproteins gB and gH. Fusion of EBV with B-lymphocytes requires the additional receptor- binding protein gp42, which forms a complex with gH/gL. The heterodimer gH/gL targets also host EPHA
   2964..4889    -  CDS            EBNA1: Epstein-Barr nuclear antigen 1, also known as EBNA-1 crucial for latent viral infection, and for episomal amplification of vectors containing the oriP origin (Okita et al., 2013)
   4927..5271    -  CDS            BRRF2_EBVB9 (fragment): Protein inferred from homology: Swiss-Prot protein existence level 3. From Epstein-Barr virus (strain B95-8) (HHV-4) (Human herpesvirus 4).
   5274..5297    -  promoter       tet promoter (fragment): E. coli promoter for tetracycline efflux protein gene
   5410..5514    +  promoter       AmpR promoter: bla
   5515..6375    +  CDS            AmpR: β-lactamase; bla; confers resistance to ampicillin, carbenicillin, and related antibiotics
   6546..7134    +  rep_origin     ori: high-copy-number ColE1/pMB1/pBR322/pUC origin of replication
   7180..7338    -  CDS            TcR (fragment): tetracycline efflux protein; tet; confers resistance to tetracycline
   7459..7659    -  CDS            MDV035 (fragment): UL24_GAHVM - Protein inferred from homology: Swiss-Prot protein existence level 3. May play a role in the dispersal of host nucleolin from the nucleolus throughout the nucleus leading to a decrease in ribosome biogenesis. From Gallid herpesvirus 2 (strain Chicken/Md5/ATCC VR-987) (GaHV-2) (Marek's disease herpesvirus type 1).
   7648..7710    +  promoter       Mini-TK promoter: minimal herpes simplex virus (HSV) thymidine kinase promoter
   7753..8790    +  CDS            HygR: hygromycin B phosphotransferase confers resistance to hygromycin
   8832..8880    +  polyA_signal   HSV TK poly(A) signal: herpes simplex virus thymidine kinase polyadenylation signal (Cole and Stacy, 1985)
   9080..9304    +  CDS            gH (fragment): GH_HHV11 - Experimental evidence at protein level: Swiss-Prot protein existence level 1. The heterodimer glycoprotein H-glycoprotein L is required for the fusion of viral and plasma membranes leading to virus entry into the host cell. Following initial binding to host receptor, membrane fusion is mediated by the fusion machinery composed of gB and the heterodimer gH/gL. May also be involved in the fusion between the virion envelope and the outer nuclear membrane during virion morphogenesis. From Human herpesvirus 1 (strain 17) (HHV-1) (Human herpes simplex virus 1).
   9335..9360    -  CDS            bla(M) (fragment): β-lactamase lacking the signal sequence; bla(M); allows cytosolic expression of β-lactamase
   9534..9913    +  enhancer       CMV enhancer: human cytomegalovirus immediate early enhancer
   9915..10114   +  promoter       CMV promoter: human cytomegalovirus (CMV) immediate early promoter
  10172..12133   +  CDS            SLC6A4: SC6A4_HUMAN - Also known as HTT, SERT. Experimental evidence at protein level: Swiss-Prot protein existence level 1. Serotonin transporter whose primary function in the central nervous system involves the regulation of serotonergic signaling via transport of serotonin molecules from the synaptic cleft back into the pre-synaptic terminal for re-utilization. Plays a key role in mediating regulation of the availability of serotonin to other receptors of serotonergic systems. Terminates the action of serotonin and recycles it in a sodium-dependent manner. From Homo sapiens (Human).
>Addgene plasmid #107488 | pCEP4-SERTY410G-myc | depositor full sequence | sequence record 205679 | pCEP4-SERTY410G-myc sequence 12145 bps
GCCGGCAAGGCCGGATCCAGACATGATAAGATACATTGATGAGTTTGGACAAACCACAACTAGAATGCAG
TGAAAAAAATGCTTTATTTGTGAAATTTGTGATGCTATTGCTTTATTTGTAACCATTATAAGCTGCAATA
AACAAGTTAACAACAACAATTGCATTCATTTTATGTTTCAGGTTCAGGGGGAGGTGTGGGAGGTTTTTTA
AAGCAAGTAAAACCTCTACAAATGTGGTATGGCTGATTATGATCCGGCTGCCTCGCGCGTTTCGGTGATG
ACGGTGAAAACCTCTGACACATGCAGCTCCCGGAGACGGTCACAGCTTGTCTGTAAGCGGATGCCGGGAG
CAGACAAGCCCGTCAGGGCGCGTCAGCGGGTGTTGGCGGGTGTCGGGGCGCAGCCATGAGGTCGACTCTA
GAGGATCGATCCCCGCCCCGGACGAACTAAACCTGACTACGACATCTCTGCCCCTTCTTCGCGGGGCAGT
GCATGTAATCCCTTCAGTTGGTTGGTACAACTTGCCAACTGGGCCCTGTTCCACATGTGACACGGGGGGG
GACCAAACACAAAGGGGTTCTCTGACTGTAGTTGACATCCTTATAAATGGATGTGCACATTTGCCAACAC
TGAGTGGCTTTCATCCTGGAGCAGACTTTGCAGTCTGTGGACTGCAACACAACATTGCCTTTATGTGTAA
CTCTTGGCTGAAGCTCTTACACCAATGCTGGGGGACATGTACCTCCCAGGGGCCCAGGAAGACTACGGGA
GGCTACACCAACGTCAATCAGAGGGGCCTGTGTAGCTACCGATAAGCGGACCCTCAAGAGGGCATTAGCA
ATAGTGTTTATAAGGCCCCCTTGTTAACCCTAAACGGGTAGCATATGCTTCCCGGGTAGTAGTATATACT
ATCCAGACTAACCCTAATTCAATAGCATATGTTACCCAACGGGAAGCATATGCTATCGAATTAGGGTTAG
TAAAAGGGTCCTAAGGAACAGCGATATCTCCCACCCCATGAGCTGTCACGGTTTTATTTACATGGGGTCA
GGATTCCACGAGGGTAGTGAACCATTTTAGTCACAAGGGCAGTGGCTGAAGATCAAGGAGCGGGCAGTGA
ACTCTCCTGAATCTTCGCCTGCTTCTTCATTCTCCTTCGTTTAGCTAATAGAATAACTGCTGAGTTGTGA
ACAGTAAGGTGTATGTGAGGTGCTCGAAAACAAGGTTTCAGGTGACGCCCCCAGAATAAAATTTGGACGG
GGGGTTCAGTGGTGGCATTGTGCTATGACACCAATATAACCCTCACAAACCCCTTGGGCAATAAATACTA
GTGTAGGAATGAAACATTCTGAATATCTTTAACAATAGAAATCCATGGGGTGGGGACAAGCCGTAAAGAC
TGGATGTCCATCTCACACGAATTTATGGCTATGGGCAACACATAATCCTAGTGCAATATGATACTGGGGT
TATTAAGATGTGTCCCAGGCAGGGACCAAGACAGGTGAACCATGTTGTTACACTCTATTTGTAACAAGGG
GAAAGAGAGTGGACGCCGACAGCAGCGGACTCCACTGGTTGTCTCTAACACCCCCGAAAATTAAACGGGG
CTCCACGCCAATGGGGCCCATAAACAAAGACAAGTGGCCACTCTTTTTTTTGAAATTGTGGAGTGGGGGC
ACGCGTCAGCCCCCACACGCCGCCCTGCGGTTTTGGACTGTAAAATAAGGGTGTAATAACTTGGCTGATT
GTAACCCCGCTAACCACTGCGGTCAAACCACTTGCCCACAAAACCACTAATGGCACCCCGGGGAATACCT
GCATAAGTAGGTGGGCGGGCCAAGATAGGGGCGCGATTGCTGCGATCTGGAGGACAAATTACACACACTT
GCGCCTGAGCGCCAAGCACAGGGTTGTTGGTCCTCATATTCACGAGGTCGCTGAGAGCACGGTGGGCTAA
TGTTGCCATGGGTAGCATATACTACCCAAATATCTGGATAGCATATGCTATCCTAATCTATATCTGGGTA
GCATAGGCTATCCTAATCTATATCTGGGTAGCATATGCTATCCTAATCTATATCTGGGTAGTATATGCTA
TCCTAATTTATATCTGGGTAGCATAGGCTATCCTAATCTATATCTGGGTAGCATATGCTATCCTAATCTA
TATCTGGGTAGTATATGCTATCCTAATCTGTATCCGGGTAGCATATGCTATCCTAATAGAGATTAGGGTA
GTATATGCTATCCTAATTTATATCTGGGTAGCATATACTACCCAAATATCTGGATAGCATATGCTATCCT
AATCTATATCTGGGTAGCATATGCTATCCTAATCTATATCTGGGTAGCATAGGCTATCCTAATCTATATC
TGGGTAGCATATGCTATCCTAATCTATATCTGGGTAGTATATGCTATCCTAATTTATATCTGGGTAGCAT
AGGCTATCCTAATCTATATCTGGGTAGCATATGCTATCCTAATCTATATCTGGGTAGTATATGCTATCCT
AATCTGTATCCGGGTAGCATATGCTATCCTCATGCATATACAGTCAGCATATGATACCCAGTAGTAGAGT
GGGAGTGCTATCCTTTGCATATGCCGCCACCTCCCAAGGGGGCGTGAATTTTCGCTGCTTGTCCTTTTCC
TGCTGGTTGCTCCCATTCTTAGGTGAATTTAAGGAGGCCAGGCTAAAGCCGTCGCATGTCTGATTGCTCA
CCAGGTAAATGTCGCTAATGTTTTCCAACGCGAGAAGGTGTTGAGCGCGGAGCTGAGTGACGTGACAACA
TGGGTATGCCCAATTGCCCCATGTTGGGAGGACGAAAATGGTGACAAGACAGATGGCCAGAAATACACCA
ACAGCACGCATGATGTCTACTGGGGATTTATTCTTTAGTGCGGGGGAATACACGGCTTTTAATACGATTG
AGGGCGTCTCCTAACAAGTTACATCACTCCTGCCCTTCCTCACCCTCATCTCCATCACCTCCTTCATCTC
CGTCATCTCCGTCATCACCCTCCGCGGCAGCCCCTTCCACCATAGGTGGAAACCAGGGAGGCAAATCTAC
TCCATCGTCAAAGCTGCACACAGTCACCCTGATATTGCAGGTAGGAGCGGGCTTTGTCATAACAAGGTCC
TTAATCGCATCCTTCAAAACCTCAGCAAATATATGAGTTTGTAAAAAGACCATGAAATAACAGACAATGG
ACTCCCTTAGCGGGCCAGGTTGTGGGCCGGGTCCAGGGGCCATTCCAAAGGGGAGACGACTCAATGGTGT
AAGACGACATTGTGGAATAGCAAGGGCAGTTCCTCGCCTTAGGTTGTAAAGGGAGGTCTTACTACCTCCA
TATACGAACACACCGGCGACCCAAGTTCCTTCGTCGGTAGTCCTTTCTACGTGACTCCTAGCCAGGAGAG
CTCTTAAACCTTCTGCAATGTTCTCAAATTTCGGGTTGGAACCTCCTTGACCACGATGCTTTCCAAACCA
CCCTCCTTTTTTGCGCCTGCCTCCATCACCCTGACCCCGGGGTCCAGTGCTTGGGCCTTCTCCTGGGTCA
TCTGCGGGGCCCTGCTCTATCGCTCCCGGGGGCACGTCAGGCTCACCATCTGGGCCACCTTCTTGGTGGT
ATTCAAAATAATCGGCTTCCCCTACAGGGTGGAAAAATGGCCTTCTACCTGGAGGGGGCCTGCGCGGTGG
AGACCCGGATGATGATGACTGACTACTGGGACTCCTGGGCCTCTTTTCTCCACGTCCACGACCTCTCCCC
CTGGCTCTTTCACGACTTCCCCCCCTGGCTCTTTCACGTCCTCTACCCCGGCGGCCTCCACTACCTCCTC
GACCCCGGCCTCCACTACCTCCTCGACCCCGGCCTCCACTGCCTCCTCGACCCCGGCCTCCACCTCCTGC
TCCTGCCCCTCCTGCTCCTGCCCCTCCTCCTGCTCCTGCCCCTCCTGCCCCTCCTGCTCCTGCCCCTCCT
GCCCCTCCTGCTCCTGCCCCTCCTGCCCCTCCTGCTCCTGCCCCTCCTGCCCCTCCTCCTGCTCCTGCCC
CTCCTGCCCCTCCTCCTGCTCCTGCCCCTCCTGCCCCTCCTGCTCCTGCCCCTCCTGCCCCTCCTGCTCC
TGCCCCTCCTGCCCCTCCTGCTCCTGCCCCTCCTGCTCCTGCCCCTCCTGCTCCTGCCCCTCCTGCTCCT
GCCCCTCCTGCCCCTCCTGCCCCTCCTCCTGCTCCTGCCCCTCCTGCTCCTGCCCCTCCTGCCCCTCCTG
CCCCTCCTGCTCCTGCCCCTCCTCCTGCTCCTGCCCCTCCTGCCCCTCCTGCCCCTCCTCCTGCTCCTGC
CCCTCCTGCCCCTCCTCCTGCTCCTGCCCCTCCTCCTGCTCCTGCCCCTCCTGCCCCTCCTGCCCCTCCT
CCTGCTCCTGCCCCTCCTGCCCCTCCTCCTGCTCCTGCCCCTCCTCCTGCTCCTGCCCCTCCTGCCCCTC
CTGCCCCTCCTCCTGCTCCTGCCCCTCCTCCTGCTCCTGCCCCTCCTGCCCCTCCTGCCCCTCCTGCCCC
TCCTCCTGCTCCTGCCCCTCCTCCTGCTCCTGCCCCTCCTGCTCCTGCCCCTCCCGCTCCTGCTCCTGCT
CCTGTTCCACCGTGGGTCCCTTTGCAGCCAATGCAACTTGGACGTTTTTGGGGTCTCCGGACACCATCTC
TATGTCTTGGCCCTGATCCTGAGCCGCCCGGGGCTCCTGGTCTTCCGCCTCCTCGTCCTCGTCCTCTTCC
CCGTCCTCGTCCATGGTTATCACCCCCTCTTCTTTGAGGTCCACTGCCGCCGGAGCCTTCTGGTCCAGAT
GTGTCTCCCTTCTCTCCTAGGCCATTTCCAGGTCCTGTACCTGGCCCCTCGTCAGACATGATTCACACTA
AAAGAGATCAATAGACATCTTTATTAGACGACGCTCAGTGAATACAGGGAGTGCAGACTCCTGCCCCCTC
CAACAGCCCCCCCACCCTCATCCCCTTCATGGTCGCTGTCAGACAGATCCAGGTCTGAAAATTCCCCATC
CTCCGAACCATCCTCGTCCTCATCACCAATTACTCGCAGCCCGGAAAACTCCCGCTGAACATCCTCAAGA
TTTGCGTCCTGAGCCTCAAGCCAGGCCTCAAATTCCTCGTCCCCCTTTTTGCTGGACGGTAGGGATGGGG
ATTCTCGGGACCCCTCCTCTTCCTCTTCAAGGTCACCAGACAGAGATGCTACTGGGGCAACGGAAGAAAA
GCTGGGTGCGGCCTGTGAGGATCAGCTTATCGATGATAAGCTGTCAAACATGAGAATTCTTGAAGACGAA
AGGGCCTCGTGATACGCCTATTTTTATAGGTTAATGTCATGATAATAATGGTTTCTTAGACGTCAGGTGG
CACTTTTCGGGGAAATGTGCGCGGAACCCCTATTTGTTTATTTTTCTAAATACATTCAAATATGTATCCG
CTCATGAGACAATAACCCTGATAAATGCTTCAATAATATTGAAAAAGGAAGAGTATGAGTATTCAACATT
TCCGTGTCGCCCTTATTCCCTTTTTTGCGGCATTTTGCCTTCCTGTTTTTGCTCACCCAGAAACGCTGGT
GAAAGTAAAAGATGCTGAAGATCAGTTGGGTGCACGAGTGGGTTACATCGAACTGGATCTCAACAGCGGT
AAGATCCTTGAGAGTTTTCGCCCCGAAGAACGTTTTCCAATGATGAGCACTTTTAAAGTTCTGCTATGTG
GCGCGGTATTATCCCGTGTTGACGCCGGGCAAGAGCAACTCGGTCGCCGCATACACTATTCTCAGAATGA
CTTGGTTGAGTACTCACCAGTCACAGAAAAGCATCTTACGGATGGCATGACAGTAAGAGAATTATGCAGT
GCTGCCATAACCATGAGTGATAACACTGCGGCCAACTTACTTCTGACAACGATCGGAGGACCGAAGGAGC
TAACCGCTTTTTTGCACAACATGGGGGATCATGTAACTCGCCTTGATCGTTGGGAACCGGAGCTGAATGA
AGCCATACCAAACGACGAGCGTGACACCACGATGCCTGCAGCAATGGCAACAACGTTGCGCAAACTATTA
ACTGGCGAACTACTTACTCTAGCTTCCCGGCAACAATTAATAGACTGGATGGAGGCGGATAAAGTTGCAG
GACCACTTCTGCGCTCGGCCCTTCCGGCTGGCTGGTTTATTGCTGATAAATCTGGAGCCGGTGAGCGTGG
GTCTCGCGGTATCATTGCAGCACTGGGGCCAGATGGTAAGCCCTCCCGTATCGTAGTTATCTACACGACG
GGGAGTCAGGCAACTATGGATGAACGAAATAGACAGATCGCTGAGATAGGTGCCTCACTGATTAAGCATT
GGTAACTGTCAGACCAAGTTTACTCATATATACTTTAGATTGATTTAAAACTTCATTTTTAATTTAAAAG
GATCTAGGTGAAGATCCTTTTTGATAATCTCATGACCAAAATCCCTTAACGTGAGTTTTCGTTCCACTGA
GCGTCAGACCCCGTAGAAAAGATCAAAGGATCTTCTTGAGATCCTTTTTTTCTGCGCGTAATCTGCTGCT
TGCAAACAAAAAAACCACCGCTACCAGCGGTGGTTTGTTTGCCGGATCAAGAGCTACCAACTCTTTTTCC
GAAGGTAACTGGCTTCAGCAGAGCGCAGATACCAAATACTGTCCTTCTAGTGTAGCCGTAGTTAGGCCAC
CACTTCAAGAACTCTGTAGCACCGCCTACATACCTCGCTCTGCTAATCCTGTTACCAGTGGCTGCTGCCA
GTGGCGATAAGTCGTGTCTTACCGGGTTGGACTCAAGACGATAGTTACCGGATAAGGCGCAGCGGTCGGG
CTGAACGGGGGGTTCGTGCACACAGCCCAGCTTGGAGCGAACGACCTACACCGAACTGAGATACCTACAG
CGTGAGCTATGAGAAAGCGCCACGCTTCCCGAAGGGAGAAAGGCGGACAGGTATCCGGTAAGCGGCAGGG
TCGGAACAGGAGAGCGCACGAGGGAGCTTCCAGGGGGAAACGCCTGGTATCTTTATAGTCCTGTCGGGTT
TCGCCACCTCTGACTTGAGCGTCGATTTTTGTGATGCTCGTCAGGGGGGCGGAGCCTATGGAAAAACGCC
AGCAACGCGGCCTTTTTACGGTTCCTGGCCTTTTGCTGGCCTTGAAGCTGTCCCTGATGGTCGTCATCTA
CCTGCCTGGACAGCATGGCCTGCAACGCGGGCATCCCGATGCCGCCGGAAGCGAGAAGAATCATAATGGG
GAAGGCCATCCAGCCTCGCGTCGCGAACGCCAGCAAGACGTAGCCCAGCGCGTCGGCCCCGAGATGCGCC
GCGTGCGGCTGCTGGAGATGGCGGACGCGATGGATATGTTCTGCCAAGGGTTGGTTTGCGCATTCACAGT
TCTCCGCAAGAATTGATTGGCTCCAATTCTTGGAGTGGTGAATCCGTTAGCGAGGTGCCGCCCTGCTTCA
TCCCCGTGGCCCGTTGCTCGCGTTTGCTGGCGGTGTCCCCGGAAGAAATATATTTGCATGTCTTTAGTTC
TATGATGACACAAACCCCGCCCAGCGTCTTGTCATTGGCGAATTCGAACACGCAGATGCAGTCGGGGCGG
CGCGGTCCGAGGTCCACTTCGCATATTAAGGTGACGCGTGTGGCCTCGAACACCGAGCGACCCTGCAGCG
ACCCGCTTAACAGCGTCAACAGCGTGCCGCAGATCCCGGGGGGCAATGAGATATGAAAAAGCCTGAACTC
ACCGCGACGTCTGTCGAGAAGTTTCTGATCGAAAAGTTCGACAGCGTCTCCGACCTGATGCAGCTCTCGG
AGGGCGAAGAATCTCGTGCTTTCAGCTTCGATGTAGGAGGGCGTGGATATGTCCTGCGGGTAAATAGCTG
CGCCGATGGTTTCTACAAAGATCGTTATGTTTATCGGCACTTTGCATCGGCCGCGCTCCCGATTCCGGAA
GTGCTTGACATTGGGGAATTCAGCGAGAGCCTGACCTATTGCATCTCCCGCCGTGCACAGGGTGTCACGT
TGCAAGACCTGCCTGAAACCGAACTGCCCGCTGTTCTGCAGCCGGTCGCGGAGGCCATGGATGCGATCGC
TGCGGCCGATCTTAGCCAGACGAGCGGGTTCGGCCCATTCGGACCGCAAGGAATCGGTCAATACACTACA
TGGCGTGATTTCATATGCGCGATTGCTGATCCCCATGTGTATCACTGGCAAACTGTGATGGACGACACCG
TCAGTGCGTCCGTCGCGCAGGCTCTCGATGAGCTGATGCTTTGGGCCGAGGACTGCCCCGAAGTCCGGCA
CCTCGTGCACGCGGATTTCGGCTCCAACAATGTCCTGACGGACAATGGCCGCATAACAGCGGTCATTGAC
TGGAGCGAGGCGATGTTCGGGGATTCCCAATACGAGGTCGCCAACATCTTCTTCTGGAGGCCGTGGTTGG
CTTGTATGGAGCAGCAGACGCGCTACTTCGAGCGGAGGCATCCGGAGCTTGCAGGATCGCCGCGGCTCCG
GGCGTATATGCTCCGCATTGGTCTTGACCAACTCTATCAGAGCTTGGTTGACGGCAATTTCGATGATGCA
GCTTGGGCGCAGGGTCGATGCGACGCAATCGTCCGATCCGGAGCCGGGACTGTCGGGCGTACACAAATCG
CCCGCAGAAGCGCGGCCGTCTGGACCGATGGCTGTGTAGAAGTACTCGCCGATAGTGGAAACCGACGCCC
CAGCACTCGTCCGGATCGGGAGATGGGGGAGGCTAACTGAAACACGGAAGGAGACAATACCGGAAGGAAC
CCGCGCTATGACGGCAATAAAAAGACAGAATAAAACGCACGGGTGTTGGGTCGTTTGTTCATAAACGCGG
GGTTCGGTCCCAGGGCTGGCACTCTGTCGATACCCCACCGAGACCCCATTGGGGCCAATACGCCCGCGTT
TCTTCCTTTTCCCCACCCCACCCCCCAAGTTCGGGTGAAGGCCCAGGGCTCGCAGCCAACGTCGGGGCGG
CAGGCCCTGCCATAGCCACTGGCCCCGTGGGTTAGGGACGGGGTCCCCCATGGGGAATGGTTTATGGTTC
GTGGGGGTTATTATTTTGGGCGTTGCGTGGGGTCAGGTCCACGACTGGACTGAGCAGACAGACCCATGGT
TTTTGGATGGCCTGGGCATGGACCGCATGTACTGGCGCGACACGAACACCGGGCGTCTGTGGCTGCCAAA
CACCCCCGACCCCCAAAAACCACCGCGCGGATTTCTGGCGTGCCAAGCTAGTCGACCAATTCTCATGTTT
GACAGCTTATCATCGCAGATCCGGGCAACGTTGTTGCCATTGCTGCAGGCGCAGAACTGGTAGGTATGGA
AGATCTATACATTGAATCAATATTGGCAATTAGCCATATTAGTCATTGGTTATATAGCATAAATCAATAT
TGGCTATTGGCCATTGCATACGTTGTATCTATATCATAATATGTACATTTATATTGGCTCATGTCCAATA
TGACCGCCATGTTGACATTGATTATTGACTAGTTATTAATAGTAATCAATTACGGGGTCATTAGTTCATA
GCCCATATATGGAGTTCCGCGTTACATAACTTACGGTAAATGGCCCGCCTGGCTGACCGCCCAACGACCC
CCGCCCATTGACGTCAATAATGACGTATGTTCCCATAGTAACGCCAATAGGGACTTTCCATTGACGTCAA
TGGGTGGAGTATTTACGGTAAACTGCCCACTTGGCAGTACATCAAGTGTATCATATGCCAAGTCCGCCCC
CTATTGACGTCAATGACGGTAAATGGCCCGCCTGGCATTATGCCCAGTACATGACCTTACGGGACTTTCC
TACTTGGCAGTACATCTACGTATTAGTCATCGCTATTACCATGGTGATGCGGTTTTGGCAGTACACCAAT
GGGCGTGGATAGCGGTTTGACTCACGGGGATTTCCAAGTCTCCACCCCATTGACGTCAATGGGAGTTTGT
TTTGGCACCAAAATCAACGGGACTTTCCAAAATGTCGTAATAACCCCGCCCCGTTGACGCAAATGGGCGG
TAGGCGTGTACGGTGGGAGGTCTATATAAGCAGAGCTCGTTTAGTGAACCGTCAGATCTCTAGAAGCTGG
GTACCAGCTGCTAGCGCCACCATGGAGACCACCCCCCTGAACAGTCAAAAGCAACTCTCTGCCTGTGAGG
ATGGAGAGGACTGTCAGGAGAATGGCGTTCTTCAAAAGGTTGTACCCACCCCTGGAGATAAGGTGGAAAG
CGGCCAGATTTCCAACGGCTACAGCGCCGTGCCATCACCTGGAGCCGGGGATGATACACGGCACAGCATT
CCCGCAACCACCACGACACTGGTTGCAGAGCTTCACCAGGGCGAGAGGGAGACGTGGGGCAAAAAGGTAG
ATTTTCTGCTTTCCGTGATCGGTTACGCGGTCGATCTGGGGAACGTGTGGAGGTTCCCTTACATTTGTTA
CCAAAACGGAGGGGGTGCCTTCTTGCTGCCCTACACAATTATGGCGATTTTTGGGGGTATCCCGCTCTTC
TACATGGAACTGGCCTTGGGTCAGTACCACCGGAACGGCTGCATTAGCATTTGGCGCAAGATATGCCCCA
TTTTCAAGGGAATCGGATACGCAATCTGTATAATCGCGTTCTATATTGCATCATATTACAACACCATCAT
GGCCTGGGCCCTTTATTACTTGATCAGCAGTTTCACCGACCAATTGCCGTGGACGAGCTGTAAGAACTCA
TGGAATACCGGGAACTGTACCAACTACTTCTCTGAGGACAGCTCAGGAGGTAGCGGGGGTGAACAGAAGC
TGATTAGCGAGGAGGACTTGGGCAGTCCAGGCGGAAGCGGCAACATCACTTGGACACTCCATAGTACGAG
CCCCGCAGAGGAGTTTTACACCAGGCACGTACTGCAGATTCATAGGAGCAAGGGTCTGCAAGACCTGGGC
GGTATTAGCTGGCAGCTCGCATTGTGCATAATGTTGATCTTTACGGTGATCTATTTCTCTATCTGGAAGG
GAGTAAAGACATCCGGCAAGGTGGTGTGGGTGACGGCGACCTTCCCCTACATTATACTCAGCGTGTTGTT
GGTGAGGGGGGCAACCCTGCCTGGGGCCTGGCGAGGCGTGCTGTTCTATCTCAAGCCAAACTGGCAGAAG
CTTCTTGAAACCGGAGTGTGGATCGACGCGGCCGCGCAAATCTTCTTTTCCCTCGGTCCCGGCTTCGGGG
TCCTTCTGGCATTCGCAAGCTACAACAAGTTCAACAATAACTGCTACCAGGACGCCCTCGTGACAAGTGT
AGTGAACTGCATGACCTCTTTCGTGAGCGGGTTTGTGATCTTCACAGTACTCGGATATATGGCTGAGATG
AGGAACGAAGATGTTAGTGAGGTTGCCAAAGACGCTGGCCCGAGCCTGTTGTTCATCACAGGCGCCGAGG
CTATCGCGAACATGCCCGCATCTACTTTCTTCGCCATCATCTTTTTCCTGATGCTGATAACCCTTGGGCT
GGATAGCACCTTCGCCGGACTGGAGGGTGTCATCACTGCCGTTCTCGACGAGTTCCCCCATGTGTGGGCC
AAGCGACGGGAAAGGTTCGTGCTGGCCGTCGTAATCACATGCTTCTTCGGCTCACTGGTGACCCTTACCT
TTGGCGGTGCGTACGTGGTCAAGCTGCTCGAAGAGTACGCCACTGGACCGGCGGTTCTGACCGTGGCATT
GATCGAGGCCGTGGCCGTAAGCTGGTTTTACGGCATCACGCAGTTCTGTAGGGACGTGAAAGAGATGCTG
GGCTTTTCTCCCGGTTGGTTTTGGAGGATTTGTTGGGTAGCAATTAGCCCCCTGTTTCTCCTTTTCATTA
TTTGCTCTTTTCTGATGTCTCCACCGCAGCTCCGACTGTTTCAGTACAACTACCCCTACTGGTCAATTAT
CCTGGGCTATTGTATCGGCACCTCAAGTTTCATCTGCATCCCCACATACATCGCATACAGACTGATAATT
ACGCCCGGTACTTTTAAGGAGCGAATCATTAAAAGCATAACCCCCGAAACCCCCACCGAGATCCCTTGTG
GCGATATAAGACTCAATGCGGTCTAATAGCTCGAG
