>Addgene plasmid #107488 | pCEP4-SERTY410G-myc | addgene partial sequence | sequence record 205678 | Addgene Partial NGS Result
TGCTCCTGCCCCTCCCGCTCCTGCTCCTGCTCCTGTTCCACCGTGGGTCCCTTTGCAGCCAATGCAACTT
GGACGTTTTTGGGGTCTCCGGACACCATCTCTATGTCTTGGCCCTGATCCTGAGCCGCCCGGGGCTCCTG
GTCTTCCGCCTCCTCGTCCTCGTCCTCTTCCCCGTCCTCGTCCATGGTTATCACCCCCTCTTCTTTGAGG
TCCACTGCCGCCGGAGCCTTCTGGTCCAGATGTGTCTCCCTTCTCTCCTAGGCCATTTCCAGGTCCTGTA
CCTGGCCCCTCGTCAGACATGATTCACACTAAAAGAGATCAATAGACATCTTTATTAGACGACGCTCAGT
GAATACAGGGAGTGCAGACTCCTGCCCCCTCCAACAGCCCCCCCACCCTCATCCCCTTCATGGTCGCTGT
CAGACAGATCCAGGTCTGAAAATTCCCCATCCTCCGAACCATCCTCGTCCTCATCACCAATTACTCGCAG
CCCGGAAAACTCCCGCTGAACATCCTCAAGATTTGCGTCCTGAGCCTCAAGCCAGGCCTCAAATTCCTCG
TCCCCCTTTTTGCTGGACGGTAGGGATGGGGATTCTCGGGACCCCTCCTCTTCCTCTTCAAGGTCACCAG
ACAGAGATGCTACTGGGGCAACGGAAGAAAAGCTGGGTGCGGCCTGTGAGGATCAGCTTATCGATGATAA
GCTGTCAAACATGAGAATTCTTGAAGACGAAAGGGCCTCGTGATACGCCTATTTTTATAGGTTAATGTCA
TGATAATAATGGTTTCTTAGACGTCAGGTGGCACTTTTCGGGGAAATGTGCGCGGAACCCCTATTTGTTT
ATTTTTCTAAATACATTCAAATATGTATCCGCTCATGAGACAATAACCCTGATAAATGCTTCAATAATAT
TGAAAAAGGAAGAGTATGAGTATTCAACATTTCCGTGTCGCCCTTATTCCCTTTTTTGCGGCATTTTGCC
TTCCTGTTTTTGCTCACCCAGAAACGCTGGTGAAAGTAAAAGATGCTGAAGATCAGTTGGGTGCACGAGT
GGGTTACATCGAACTGGATCTCAACAGCGGTAAGATCCTTGAGAGTTTTCGCCCCGAAGAACGTTTTCCA
ATGATGAGCACTTTTAAAGTTCTGCTATGTGGCGCGGTATTATCCCGTGTTGACGCCGGGCAAGAGCAAC
TCGGTCGCCGCATACACTATTCTCAGAATGACTTGGTTGAGTACTCACCAGTCACAGAAAAGCATCTTAC
GGATGGCATGACAGTAAGAGAATTATGCAGTGCTGCCATAACCATGAGTGATAACACTGCGGCCAACTTA
CTTCTGACAACGATCGGAGGACCGAAGGAGCTAACCGCTTTTTTGCACAACATGGGGGATCATGTAACTC
GCCTTGATCGTTGGGAACCGGAGCTGAATGAAGCCATACCAAACGACGAGCGTGACACCACGATGCCTGC
AGCAATGGCAACAACGTTGCGCAAACTATTAACTGGCGAACTACTTACTCTAGCTTCCCGGCAACAATTA
ATAGACTGGATGGAGGCGGATAAAGTTGCAGGACCACTTCTGCGCTCGGCCCTTCCGGCTGGCTGGTTTA
TTGCTGATAAATCTGGAGCCGGTGAGCGTGGGTCTCGCGGTATCATTGCAGCACTGGGGCCAGATGGTAA
GCCCTCCCGTATCGTAGTTATCTACACGACGGGGAGTCAGGCAACTATGGATGAACGAAATAGACAGATC
GCTGAGATAGGTGCCTCACTGATTAAGCATTGGTAACTGTCAGACCAAGTTTACTCATATATACTTTAGA
TTGATTTAAAACTTCATTTTTAATTTAAAAGGATCTAGGTGAAGATCCTTTTTGATAATCTCATGACCAA
AATCCCTTAACGTGAGTTTTCGTTCCACTGAGCGTCAGACCCCGTAGAAAAGATCAAAGGATCTTCTTGA
GATCCTTTTTTTCTGCGCGTAATCTGCTGCTTGCAAACAAAAAAACCACCGCTACCAGCGGTGGTTTGTT
TGCCGGATCAAGAGCTACCAACTCTTTTTCCGAAGGTAACTGGCTTCAGCAGAGCGCAGATACCAAATAC
TGTCCTTCTAGTGTAGCCGTAGTTAGGCCACCACTTCAAGAACTCTGTAGCACCGCCTACATACCTCGCT
CTGCTAATCCTGTTACCAGTGGCTGCTGCCAGTGGCGATAAGTCGTGTCTTACCGGGTTGGACTCAAGAC
GATAGTTACCGGATAAGGCGCAGCGGTCGGGCTGAACGGGGGGTTCGTGCACACAGCCCAGCTTGGAGCG
AACGACCTACACCGAACTGAGATACCTACAGCGTGAGCTATGAGAAAGCGCCACGCTTCCCGAAGGGAGA
AAGGCGGACAGGTATCCGGTAAGCGGCAGGGTCGGAACAGGAGAGCGCACGAGGGAGCTTCCAGGGGGAA
ACGCCTGGTATCTTTATAGTCCTGTCGGGTTTCGCCACCTCTGACTTGAGCGTCGATTTTTGTGATGCTC
GTCAGGGGGGCGGAGCCTATGGAAAAACGCCAGCAACGCGGCCTTTTTACGGTTCCTGGCCTTTTGCTGG
CCTTGAAGCTGTCCCTGATGGTCGTCATCTACCTGCCTGGACAGCATGGCCTGCAACGCGGGCATCCCGA
TGCCGCCGGAAGCGAGAAGAATCATAATGGGGAAGGCCATCCAGCCTCGCGTCGCGAACGCCAGCAAGAC
GTAGCCCAGCGCGTCGGCCCCGAGATGCGCCGCGTGCGGCTGCTGGAGATGGCGGACGCGATGGATATGT
TCTGCCAAGGGTTGGTTTGCGCATTCACAGTTCTCCGCAAGAATTGATTGGCTCCAATTCTTGGAGTGGT
GAATCCGTTAGCGAGGTGCCGCCCTGCTTCATCCCCGTGGCCCGTTGCTCGCGTTTGCTGGCGGTGTCCC
CGGAAGAAATATATTTGCATGTCTTTAGTTCTATGATGACACAAACCCCGCCCAGCGTCTTGTCATTGGC
GAATTCGAACACGCAGATGCAGTCGGGGCGGCGCGGTCCGAGGTCCACTTCGCATATTAAGGTGACGCGT
GTGGCCTCGAACACCGAGCGACCCTGCAGCGACCCGCTTAACAGCGTCAACAGCGTGCCGCAGATCCCGG
GGGGCAATGAGATATGAAAAAGCCTGAACTCACCGCGACGTCTGTCGAGAAGTTTCTGATCGAAAAGTTC
GACAGCGTCTCCGACCTGATGCAGCTCTCGGAGGGCGAAGAATCTCGTGCTTTCAGCTTCGATGTAGGAG
GGCGTGGATATGTCCTGCGGGTAAATAGCTGCGCCGATGGTTTCTACAAAGATCGTTATGTTTATCGGCA
CTTTGCATCGGCCGCGCTCCCGATTCCGGAAGTGCTTGACATTGGGGAATTCAGCGAGAGCCTGACCTAT
TGCATCTCCCGCCGTGCACAGGGTGTCACGTTGCAAGACCTGCCTGAAACCGAACTGCCCGCTGTTCTGC
AGCCGGTCGCGGAGGCCATGGATGCGATCGCTGCGGCCGATCTTAGCCAGACGAGCGGGTTCGGCCCATT
CGGACCGCAAGGAATCGGTCAATACACTACATGGCGTGATTTCATATGCGCGATTGCTGATCCCCATGTG
TATCACTGGCAAACTGTGATGGACGACACCGTCAGTGCGTCCGTCGCGCAGGCTCTCGATGAGCTGATGC
TTTGGGCCGAGGACTGCCCCGAAGTCCGGCACCTCGTGCACGCGGATTTCGGCTCCAACAATGTCCTGAC
GGACAATGGCCGCATAACAGCGGTCATTGACTGGAGCGAGGCGATGTTCGGGGATTCCCAATACGAGGTC
GCCAACATCTTCTTCTGGAGGCCGTGGTTGGCTTGTATGGAGCAGCAGACGCGCTACTTCGAGCGGAGGC
ATCCGGAGCTTGCAGGATCGCCGCGGCTCCGGGCGTATATGCTCCGCATTGGTCTTGACCAACTCTATCA
GAGCTTGGTTGACGGCAATTTCGATGATGCAGCTTGGGCGCAGGGTCGATGCGACGCAATCGTCCGATCC
GGAGCCGGGACTGTCGGGCGTACACAAATCGCCCGCAGAAGCGCGGCCGTCTGGACCGATGGCTGTGTAG
AAGTACTCGCCGATAGTGGAAACCGACGCCCCAGCACTCGTCCGGATCGGGAGATGGGGGAGGCTAACTG
AAACACGGAAGGAGACAATACCGGAAGGAACCCGCGCTATGACGGCAATAAAAAGACAGAATAAAACGCA
CGGGTGTTGGGTCGTTTGTTCATAAACGCGGGGTTCGGTCCCAGGGCTGGCACTCTGTCGATACCCCACC
GAGACCCCATTGGGGCCAATACGCCCGCGTTTCTTCCTTTTCCCCACCCCACCCCCCAAGTTCGGGTGAA
GGCCCAGGGCTCGCAGCCAACGTCGGGGCGGCAGGCCCTGCCATAGCCACTGGCCCCGTGGGTTAGGGAC
GGGGTCCCCCATGGGGAATGGTTTATGGTTCGTGGGGGTTATTATTTTGGGCGTTGCGTGGGGTCAGGTC
CACGACTGGACTGAGCAGACAGACCCATGGTTTTTGGATGGCCTGGGCATGGACCGCATGTACTGGCGCG
ACACGAACACCGGGCGTCTGTGGCTGCCAAACACCCCCGACCCCCAAAAACCACCGCGCGGATTTCTGGC
GTGCCAAGCTAGTCGACCAATTCTCATGTTTGACAGCTTATCATCGCAGATCCGGGCAACGTTGTTGCCA
TTGCTGCAGGCGCAGAACTGGTAGGTATGGAAGATCTATACATTGAATCAATATTGGCAATTAGCCATAT
TAGTCATTGGTTATATAGCATAAATCAATATTGGCTATTGGCCATTGCATACGTTGTATCTATATCATAA
TATGTACATTTATATTGGCTCATGTCCAATATGACCGCCATGTTGACATTGATTATTGACTAGTTATTAA
TAGTAATCAATTACGGGGTCATTAGTTCATAGCCCATATATGGAGTTCCGCGTTACATAACTTACGGTAA
ATGGCCCGCCTGGCTGACCGCCCAACGACCCCCGCCCATTGACGTCAATAATGACGTATGTTCCCATAGT
AACGCCAATAGGGACTTTCCATTGACGTCAATGGGTGGAGTATTTACGGTAAACTGCCCACTTGGCAGTA
CATCAAGTGTATCATATGCCAAGTCCGCCCCCTATTGACGTCAATGACGGTAAATGGCCCGCCTGGCATT
ATGCCCAGTACATGACCTTACGGGACTTTCCTACTTGGCAGTACATCTACGTATTAGTCATCGCTATTAC
CATGGTGATGCGGTTTTGGCAGTACACCAATGGGCGTGGATAGCGGTTTGACTCACGGGGATTTCCAAGT
CTCCACCCCATTGACGTCAATGGGAGTTTGTTTTGGCACCAAAATCAACGGGACTTTCCAAAATGTCGTA
ATAACCCCGCCCCGTTGACGCAAATGGGCGGTAGGCGTGTACGGTGGGAGGTCTATATAAGCAGAGCTCG
TTTAGTGAACCGTCAGATCTCTAGAAGCTGGGTACCAGCTGCTAGCGCCACCATGGAGACCACCCCCCTG
AACAGTCAAAAGCAACTCTCTGCCTGTGAGGATGGAGAGGACTGTCAGGAGAATGGCGTTCTTCAAAAGG
TTGTACCCACCCCTGGAGATAAGGTGGAAAGCGGCCAGATTTCCAACGGCTACAGCGCCGTGCCATCACC
TGGAGCCGGGGATGATACACGGCACAGCATTCCCGCAACCACCACGACACTGGTTGCAGAGCTTCACCAG
GGCGAGAGGGAGACGTGGGGCAAAAAGGTAGATTTTCTGCTTTCCGTGATCGGTTACGCGGTCGATCTGG
GGAACGTGTGGAGGTTCCCTTACATTTGTTACCAAAACGGAGGGGGTGCCTTCTTGCTGCCCTACACAAT
TATGGCGATTTTTGGGGGTATCCCGCTCTTCTACATGGAACTGGCCTTGGGTCAGTACCACCGGAACGGC
TGCATTAGCATTTGGCGCAAGATATGCCCCATTTTCAAGGGAATCGGATACGCAATCTGTATAATCGCGT
TCTATATTGCATCATATTACAACACCATCATGGCCTGGGCCCTTTATTACTTGATCAGCAGTTTCACCGA
CCAATTGCCGTGGACGAGCTGTAAGAACTCATGGAATACCGGGAACTGTACCAACTACTTCTCTGAGGAC
AGCTCAGGAGGTAGCGGGGGTGAACAGAAGCTGATTAGCGAGGAGGACTTGGGCAGTCCAGGCGGAAGCG
GCAACATCACTTGGACACTCCATAGTACGAGCCCCGCAGAGGAGTTTTACACCAGGCACGTACTGCAGAT
TCATAGGAGCAAGGGTCTGCAAGACCTGGGCGGTATTAGCTGGCAGCTCGCATTGTGCATAATGTTGATC
TTTACGGTGATCTATTTCTCTATCTGGAAGGGAGTAAAGACATCCGGCAAGGTGGTGTGGGTGACGGCGA
CCTTCCCCTACATTATACTCAGCGTGTTGTTGGTGAGGGGGGCAACCCTGCCTGGGGCCTGGCGAGGCGT
GCTGTTCTATCTCAAGCCAAACTGGCAGAAGCTTCTTGAAACCGGAGTGTGGATCGACGCGGCCGCGCAA
ATCTTCTTTTCCCTCGGTCCCGGCTTCGGGGTCCTTCTGGCATTCGCAAGCTACAACAAGTTCAACAATA
ACTGCTACCAGGACGCCCTCGTGACAAGTGTAGTGAACTGCATGACCTCTTTCGTGAGCGGGTTTGTGAT
CTTCACAGTACTCGGATATATGGCTGAGATGAGGAACGAAGATGTTAGTGAGGTTGCCAAAGACGCTGGC
CCGAGCCTGTTGTTCATCACAGGCGCCGAGGCTATCGCGAACATGCCCGCATCTACTTTCTTCGCCATCA
TCTTTTTCCTGATGCTGATAACCCTTGGGCTGGATAGCACCTTCGCCGGACTGGAGGGTGTCATCACTGC
CGTTCTCGACGAGTTCCCCCATGTGTGGGCCAAGCGACGGGAAAGGTTCGTGCTGGCCGTCGTAATCACA
TGCTTCTTCGGCTCACTGGTGACCCTTACCTTTGGCGGTGCGTACGTGGTCAAGCTGCTCGAAGAGTACG
CCACTGGACCGGCGGTTCTGACCGTGGCATTGATCGAGGCCGTGGCCGTAAGCTGGTTTTACGGCATCAC
GCAGTTCTGTAGGGACGTGAAAGAGATGCTGGGCTTTTCTCCCGGTTGGTTTTGGAGGATTTGTTGGGTA
GCAATTAGCCCCCTGTTTCTCCTTTTCATTATTTGCTCTTTTCTGATGTCTCCACCGCAGCTCCGACTGT
TTCAGTACAACTACCCCTACTGGTCAATTATCCTGGGCTATTGTATCGGCACCTCAAGTTTCATCTGCAT
CCCCACATACATCGCATACAGACTGATAATTACGCCCGGTACTTTTAAGGAGCGAATCATTAAAAGCATA
ACCCCCGAAACCCCCACCGAGATCCCTTGTGGCGATATAAGACTCAATGCGGTCTAATAGCTCGAGGCCG
GCAAGGCCGGATCCAGACATGATAAGATACATTGATGAGTTTGGACAAACCACAACTAGAATGCAGTGAA
AAAAATGCTTTATTTGTGAAATTTGTGATGCTATTGCTTTATTTGTAACCATTATAAGCTGCAATAAACA
AGTTAACAACAACAATTGCATTCATTTTATGTTTCAGGTTCAGGGGGAGGTGTGGGAGGTTTTTTAAAGC
AAGTAAAACCTCTACAAATGTGGTATGGCTGATTATGATCCGGCTGCCTCGCGCGTTTCGGTGATGACGG
TGAAAACCTCTGACACATGCAGCTCCCGGAGACGGTCACAGCTTGTCTGTAAGCGGATGCCGGGAGCAGA
CAAGCCCGTCAGGGCGCGTCAGCGGGTGTTGGCGGGTGTCGGGGCGCAGCCATGAGGTCGACTCTAGAGG
ATCGATCCCCGCCCCGGACGAACTAAACCTGACTACGACATCTCTGCCCCTTCTTCGCGGGGCAGTGCAT
GTAATCCCTTCAGTTGGTTGGTACAACTTGCCAACTGGGCCCTGTTCCACATGTGACACGGGGGGGGACC
AAACACAAAGGGGTTCTCTGACTGTAGTTGACATCCTTATAAATGGATGTGCACATTTGCCAACACTGAG
TGGCTTTCATCCTGGAGCAGACTTTGCAGTCTGTGGACTGCAACACAACATTGCCTTTATGTGTAACTCT
TGGCTGAAGCTCTTACACCAATGCTGGGGGACATGTACCTCCCAGGGGCCCAGGAAGACTACGGGAGGCT
ACACCAACGTCAATCAGAGGGGCCTGTGTAGCTACCGATAAGCGGACCCTCAAGAGGGCATTAGCAATAG
TGTTTATAAGGCCCCCTTGTTAACCCTAAACGGGTAGCATATGCTTCCCGGGTAGTAGTATATACTATCC
AGACTAACCCTAATTCAATAGCATATGTTACCCAACGGGAAGCATATGCTATCGAATTAGGGTTAGTAAA
AGGGTCCTAAGGAACAGCGATATCTCCCACCCCATGAGCTGTCACGGTTTTATTTACATGGGGTCAGGAT
TCCACGAGGGTAGTGAACCATTTTAGTCACAAGGGCAGTGGCTGAAGATCAAGGAGCGGGCAGTGAACTC
TCCTGAATCTTCGCCTGCTTCTTCATTCTCCTTCGTTTAGCTAATAGAATAACTGCTGAGTTGTGAACAG
TAAGGTGTATGTGAGGTGCTCGAAAACAAGGTTTCAGGTGACGCCCCCAGAATAAAATTTGGACGGGGGG
TTCAGTGGTGGCATTGTGCTATGACACCAATATAACCCTCACAAACCCCTTGGGCAATAAATACTAGTGT
AGGAATGAAACATTCTGAATATCTTTAACAATAGAAATCCATGGGGTGGGGACAAGCCGTAAAGACTGGA
TGTCCATCTCACACGAATTTATGGCTATGGGCAACACATAATCCTAGTGCAATATGATACTGGGGTTATT
AAGATGTGTCCCAGGCAGGGACCAAGACAGGTGAACCATGTTGTTACACTCTATTTGTAACAAGGGGAAA
GAGAGTGGACGCCGACAGCAGCGGACTCCACTGGTTGTCTCTAACACCCCCGAAAATTAAACGGGGCTCC
ACGCCAATGGGGCCCATAAACAAAGACAAGTGGCCACTCTTTTTTTTGAAATTGTGGAGTGGGGGCACGC
GTCAGCCCCCACACGCCGCCCTGCGGTTTTGGACTGTAAAATAAGGGTGTAATAACTTGGCTGATTGTAA
CCCCGCTAACCACTGCGGTCAAACCACTTGCCCACAAAACCACTAATGGCACCCCGGGGAATACCTGCAT
AAGTAGGTGGGCGGGCCAAGATAGGGGCGCGATTGCTGCGATCTGGAGGACAAATTACACACACTTGCGC
CTGAGCGCCAAGCACAGGGTTGTTGGTCCTCATATTCACGAGGTCGCTGAGAGCACGGTGGGCTAATGTT
GCCATGGGTAGCATATACTACCCAAATATCTGGATAGCATATGCTATCCTAATCTATATCTGGGTAGCAT
AGGCTATCCTAATCTATATCTGGGTAGCATATGCTATCCTAATCTATATCTGGGTAGTATATGCTATCCT
AATTTATATCTGGGTAGCATAGGCTATCCTAATCTATATCTGGGTAGCATATGCTATCCTAATCTATATC
TGGGTAGTATATGCTATCCTAATCTGTATCCGGGTAGCATATGCTATCCTAATAGAGATTAGGGTAGTAT
ATGCTATCCTAATTTATATCTGGGTAGCATATACTACCCAAATATCTGGATAGCATATGCTATCCTAATC
TATATCTGGGTAGCATATGCTATCCTAATCTATATCTGGGTAGCATAGGCTATCCTAATCTATATCTGGG
TAGCATATGCTATCCTAATCTATATCTGGGTAGTATATGCTATCCTAATTTATATCTGGGTAGCATAGGC
TATCCTAATCTATATCTGGGTAGCATATGCTATCCTAATCTATATCTGGGTAGTATATGCTATCCTAATC
TGTATCCGGGTAGCATATGCTATCCTCATGCATATACAGTCAGCATATGATACCCAGTAGTAGAGTGGGA
GTGCTATCCTTTGCATATGCCGCCACCTCCCAAGGGGGCGTGAATTTTCGCTGCTTGTCCTTTTCCTGCT
GGTTGCTCCCATTCTTAGGTGAATTTAAGGAGGCCAGGCTAAAGCCGTCGCATGTCTGATTGCTCACCAG
GTAAATGTCGCTAATGTTTTCCAACGCGAGAAGGTGTTGAGCGCGGAGCTGAGTGACGTGACAACATGGG
TATGCCCAATTGCCCCATGTTGGGAGGACGAAAATGGTGACAAGACAGATGGCCAGAAATACACCAACAG
CACGCATGATGTCTACTGGGGATTTATTCTTTAGTGCGGGGGAATACACGGCTTTTAATACGATTGAGGG
CGTCTCCTAACAAGTTACATCACTCCTGCCCTTCCTCACCCTCATCTCCATCACCTCCTTCATCTCCGTC
ATCTCCGTCATCACCCTCCGCGGCAGCCCCTTCCACCATAGGTGGAAACCAGGGAGGCAAATCTACTCCA
TCGTCAAAGCTGCACACAGTCACCCTGATATTGCAGGTAGGAGCGGGCTTTGTCATAACAAGGTCCTTAA
TCGCATCCTTCAAAACCTCAGCAAATATATGAGTTTGTAAAAAGACCATGAAATAACAGACAATGGACTC
CCTTAGCGGGCCAGGTTGTGGGCCGGGTCCAGGGGCCATTCCAAAGGGGAGACGACTCAATGGTGTAAGA
CGACATTGTGGAATAGCAAGGGCAGTTCCTCGCCTTAGGTTGTAAAGGGAGGTCTTACTACCTCCATATA
CGAACACACCGGCGACCCAAGTTCCTTCGTCGGTAGTCCTTTCTACGTGACTCCTAGCCAGGAGAGCTCT
TAAACCTTCTGCAATGTTCTCAAATTTCGGGTTGGAACCTCCTTGACCACGATGCTTTCCAAACCACCCT
CCTTTTTTGCGCCTGCCTCCATCACCCTGACCCCGGGGTCCAGTGCTTGGGCCTTCTCCTGGGTCATCTG
CGGGGCCCTGCTCTATCGCTCCCGGGGGCACGTCAGGCTCACCATCTGGGCCACCTTCTTGGTGGTATTC
AAAATAATCGGCTTCCCCTACAGGGTGGAAAAATGGCCTTCTACCTGGAGGGGGCCTGCGCGGTGGAGAC
CCGGATGATGATGACTGACTACTGGGACTCCTGGGCCTCTTTTCTCCACGTCCACGACCTCTCCCCCTGG
CTCTTTCACGACTTCCCCCCCTGGCTCTTTCACGTCCTCTACCCCGGCGGCCTCCACTACCTCCTCGACC
CCGGCCTCCACTACCTCCTCGACCCCGGCCTCCACTGCCTCCTCGACCCCGGCCTCCACCTCCTGCTCCT
GCCCCTCCTGCTCCTGCCCCTCCTCCTGCTCCTGCCCCTCCTGCCCCTCCTGC
